Addgene plasmid #142850: TFORF1776
Purpose: Lentiviral vector for overexpressing transcription factor ORFs with unique 24-bp barcodes. Barcodes facilitate identification of transcription factors in pooled screens.
Depositing lab: Feng Zhang. Depositing organization: Broad Institute. Publication: A transcription factor atlas of directed differentiation. Joung J, Ma S, Tay T, Geiger-Schuller KR, Kirchgatterer PC, Verdine VK, Guo B, Arias-Garcia MA, Allen WE, Singh A, Kuksenko O, Abudayyeh OO, Gootenberg JS, Fu Z, Macrae RK, Buenrostro JD, Regev A, Zhang F. Cell. 2023 Jan 5;186(1):209-229.e26. doi: 10.1016/j.cell.2022.11.026. PubMed 36608654.
Backbone
  Vector backbone: pLX_TRC317
  Backbone manufacturer: Broad Institute Genetic Perturbation Platform
  Backbone size w/o insert (bp): 8264
  Vector type: Mammalian Expression, Lentiviral
  Selectable markers: Puromycin
Growth in bacteria
  Bacterial resistance: Ampicillin, 100 μg/mL
  Growth temperature: 37°C
  Growth strain: NEB Stable
  Copy number: High Copy
Gene/Insert
  Gene/Insert name: WHSC1
  Species: H. sapiens (human)
  Insert size (bp): 1991
  Entrez Gene: NSD2 (a.k.a. KMT3F, KMT3G, MMSET, RAUST, REIIBP, TRX5, WHS, WHSC1)
  Promoter: EF1a
  Cloning method: Unknown
  Sequencing primers: 5′ GGGTGGAGACTGAAGTTAGGCCAG; 3′ CACATAGCGTAAAAGGAGCAACATAG
Terms and licenses: Academic/Nonprofit Terms; Industry Terms: Not Available to Industry
Depositor comments: NM_007331,ENST00000514045,ENST00000420906 . The transcription factor ORF portion of this plasmid was synthesized by Genewiz. Please test multiple small colonies in case of plasmid recombination. To make this collection available in a timely manner, a portion of this collection was not fully sequenced by Addgene. If an Addgene verified full plasmid sequence is not available, please contact us prior to placing an order to request the full sequence.
How to cite: TFORF1776 was a gift from Feng Zhang (Addgene plasmid # 142850 ; http://n2t.net/addgene:142850 ; RRID:Addgene_142850)
