[The description below was written by a language model from this plasmid's Addgene catalogue record and pLannotate feature annotations shown in this document.]
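Description:
TFORF1776 is a lentiviral mammalian expression plasmid built on the pLX_TRC317 backbone, part of a barcoded collection of transcription factor open reading frames designed for pooled overexpression screens. It carries a synthesized human WHSC1 (NSD2/MMSET) ORF of about 2 kb, which the annotation matches to the NSD2 histone H3 lysine-36 methyltransferase. The insert size and listed transcripts suggest a shorter isoform rather than the full-length protein. In bacteria the roughly 10.3 kb plasmid replicates from a high-copy ColE1/pUC-type origin and is selected with ampicillin through the bla gene. An f1 origin and remnants of a lac/T7/T3 cloning region are also present. The depositor notes a risk of recombination, as is common for plasmids with repeated LTRs.

The viral portion has a third-generation, self-inactivating layout. An RSV promoter fused to a truncated HIV-1 5' LTR drives genomic RNA production in packaging cells, followed by the Ψ packaging signal, a gag fragment, the Rev response element and a cPPT/CTS. The cassette ends in a ΔU3 3' LTR, so the integrated provirus lacks LTR promoter activity. Within the transfer region, an SV40 early promoter drives puromycin N-acetyltransferase for selection of transduced cells, and a separate EF-1α promoter drives the NSD2 ORF constitutively. A WPRE downstream of the ORF enhances transcript stability and expression.

According to the record, each clone carries a unique 24-bp barcode that identifies the ORF by sequencing in pooled experiments. The barcode is not annotated in the feature table, so its position is not stated, though a short U6-derived fragment lies between the ORF and the WPRE. The collection was developed for systematic screens of transcription factors that direct cell differentiation.
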