Features (pLannotate 1.2.2; 31 found; start..end, strand, type, name):
      5..231     +  promoter       RSV promoter: Rous sarcoma virus enhancer/promoter
    232..412     +  LTR            5' LTR (truncated): truncated 5' long terminal repeat (LTR) from HIV-1
    459..584     +  misc_feature   HIV-1 Ψ: packaging signal of human immunodeficiency virus type 1
    568..931     +  CDS            HIV-1 gag (fragment): gag protein from human immunodeficiency virus 1; gag
   1077..1310    +  misc_feature   RRE: The Rev response element (RRE) of HIV-1 allows for Rev-dependent mRNA export from the nucleus to the cytoplasm.
   1687..1713    +  CDS            Rev (fragment): human immunodeficiency virus 1 (HIV-1) Rev protein; rev; enhances nuclear export of unspliced and incompletely spliced viral mRNAs
   1720..1743    +  promoter       SV40 promoter (fragment): SV40 early promoter
   1744..1815    +  promoter       SV40 promoter (fragment): SV40 enhancer and early promoter
   1839..1974    +  rep_origin     SV40 ori: SV40 origin of replication
   2020..2616    +  CDS            PuroR (fragment): puromycin N-acetyltransferase; pac from Streptomyces; confers resistance to puromycin
   2665..2782    +  misc_feature   cPPT/CTS: central polypurine tract and central termination sequence of HIV-1
   2847..2913    +  CDS            small t antigen (fragment): SV40 (simian virus 40) small t antigen
   2920..4098    +  promoter       EF-1α promoter: strong constitutive promoter for human elongation factor EF-1α
   4115..5998    +  CDS            NSD2 (fragment): NSD2_HUMAN - Also known as KIAA1090, MMSET, TRX5, WHSC1. Experimental evidence at protein level: Swiss-Prot protein existence level 1. [Isoform 4]: Histone methyltransferase which specifically dimethylates nucleosomal histone H3 at 'Lys-36' (H3K36me2) (PubMed:22099308). Methylation of histone H3 at 'Lys-27' is controversial (PubMed:18172012, PubMed:22099308). Mono-, di- or tri- methylates histone H3 at 'Lys-27' (H3K27me, H3K27me2 and H3K27me3) (PubMed:18172012). Does not methylate histone H3 at 'Lys-27' (PubMed:22099308). May act as a transcription regulator that binds DNA and suppresses IL5 t
   6017..6070    +  promoter       U6 promoter (fragment): RNA polymerase III promoter for human U6 snRNA
   6112..6700    +  misc_feature   WPRE: woodchuck hepatitis virus posttranscriptional regulatory element
   6751..6770    +  misc_feature   cPPT/CTS (fragment): central polypurine tract and central termination sequence of HIV-1
   6772..7005    +  LTR            3' LTR (ΔU3): self-inactivating 3' long terminal repeat (LTR) from HIV-1
   7083..7204    +  polyA_signal   SV40 poly(A) signal: SV40 polyadenylation signal
   7244..7379    +  rep_origin     SV40 ori: SV40 origin of replication
   7400..7418    -  promoter       T7 promoter: promoter for bacteriophage T7 RNA polymerase
   7426..7581    +  CDS            lacZα (fragment): LacZα fragment of β-galactosidase; lacZ fragment
   7586..8014    +  rep_origin     f1 ori (sequence partly withheld): f1 bacteriophage origin of replication; arrow indicates direction of (+) strand synthesis
   8067..8171    +  promoter       AmpR promoter: bla
   8172..9032    +  CDS            AmpR: β-lactamase; bla; confers resistance to ampicillin, carbenicillin, and related antibiotics
   9203..9791    +  rep_origin     ori: high-copy-number ColE1/pMB1/pBR322/pUC origin of replication
   9974..10066   +  CDS            lacI (fragment): lac repressor; lacI; The lac repressor binds to the lac operator to inhibit transcription in E. coli. This inhibition can be relieved by adding lactose or isopropyl-β-D-thiogalactopyranoside (IPTG).
  10079..10100   +  protein_bind   CAP binding site: CAP binding activates transcription in the presence of cAMP. E. coli catabolite activator protein
  10115..10145   +  promoter       lac promoter: promoter for the E. coli lac operon
  10153..10169   +  protein_bind   lac operator: The lac repressor binds to the lac operator to inhibit transcription in E. coli. This inhibition can be relieved by adding lactose or isopropyl-β-D-thiogalactopyranoside (IPTG). lac repressor encoded by lacI
  10214..10232   +  promoter       T3 promoter: promoter for bacteriophage T3 RNA polymerase
>Addgene plasmid #142850 | TFORF1776 | addgene full sequence | sequence record 396035 | Addgene NGS Result
TTAATGTAGTCTTATGCAATACTCTTGTAGTCTTGCAACATGGTAACGATGAGTTAGCAACATGCCTTAC
AAGGAGAGAAAAAGCACCGTGCATGCCGATTGGTGGAAGTAAGGTGGTACGATCGTGCCTTATTAGGAAG
GCAACAGACGGGTCTGACATGGATTGGACGAACCACTGAATTGCCGCATTGCAGAGATATTGTATTTAAG
TGCCTAGCTCGATACATAAACGGGTCTCTCTGGTTAGACCAGATCTGAGCCTGGGAGCTCTCTGGCTAAC
TAGGGAACCCACTGCTTAAGCCTCAATAAAGCTTGCCTTGAGTGCTTCAAGTAGTGTGTGCCCGTCTGTT
GTGTGACTCTGGTAACTAGAGATCCCTCAGACCCTTTTAGTCAGTGTGGAAAATCTCTAGCAGTGGCGCC
CGAACAGGGACTTGAAAGCGAAAGGGAAACCAGAGGAGCTCTCTCGACGCAGGACTCGGCTTGCTGAAGC
GCGCACGGCAAGAGGCGAGGGGCGGCGACTGGTGAGTACGCCAAAAATTTTGACTAGCGGAGGCTAGAAG
GAGAGAGATGGGTGCGAGAGCGTCAGTATTAAGCGGGGGAGAATTAGATCGCGATGGGAAAAAATTCGGT
TAAGGCCAGGGGGAAAGAAAAAATATAAATTAAAACATATAGTATGGGCAAGCAGGGAGCTAGAACGATT
CGCAGTTAATCCTGGCCTGTTAGAAACATCAGAAGGCTGTAGACAAATACTGGGACAGCTACAACCATCC
CTTCAGACAGGATCAGAAGAACTTAGATCATTATATAATACAGTAGCAACCCTCTATTGTGTGCATCAAA
GGATAGAGATAAAAGACACCAAGGAAGCTTTAGACAAGATAGAGGAAGAGCAAAACAAAAGTAAGACCAC
CGCACAGCAAGCGGCCGCTGATCTTCAGACCTGGAGGAGGAGATATGAGGGACAATTGGAGAAGTGAATT
ATATAAATATAAAGTAGTAAAAATTGAACCATTAGGAGTAGCACCCACCAAGGCAAAGAGAAGAGTGGTG
CAGAGAGAAAAAAGAGCAGTGGGAATAGGAGCTTTGTTCCTTGGGTTCTTGGGAGCAGCAGGAAGCACTA
TGGGCGCAGCGTCAATGACGCTGACGGTACAGGCCAGACAATTATTGTCTGGTATAGTGCAGCAGCAGAA
CAATTTGCTGAGGGCTATTGAGGCGCAACAGCATCTGTTGCAACTCACAGTCTGGGGCATCAAGCAGCTC
CAGGCAAGAATCCTGGCTGTGGAAAGATACCTAAAGGATCAACAGCTCCTGGGGATTTGGGGTTGCTCTG
GAAAACTCATTTGCACCACTGCTGTGCCTTGGAATGCTAGTTGGAGTAATAAATCTCTGGAACAGATTTG
GAATCACACGACCTGGATGGAGTGGGACAGAGAAATTAACAATTACACAAGCTTAATACACTCCTTAATT
GAAGAATCGCAAAACCAGCAAGAAAAGAATGAACAAGAATTATTGGAATTAGATAAATGGGCAAGTTTGT
GGAATTGGTTTAACATAACAAATTGGCTGTGGTATATAAAATTATTCATAATGATAGTAGGAGGCTTGGT
AGGTTTAAGAATAGTTTTTGCTGTACTTTCTATAGTGAATAGAGTTAGGCAGGGATATTCACCATTATCG
TTTCAGACCCACCTCCCAACCCCGAGGGGACCCATGCATTGCATCTCAATTAGTCAGCAACCAGGTGTGG
AAAGTCCCCAGGCTCCCCAGCAGGCAGAAGTATGCAAAGCATGCGTCTCAATTAGTCAGCAACCATAGTC
CCGCCCCTAACTCCGCCCATCCCGCCCCTAACTCCGCCCAGTTCCGCCCATTCTCCGCCCCATGGCTGAC
TAATTTTTTTTATTTATGCAGAGGCCGAGGCCGCCTCGGCCTCTGAGCTATTCCAGAAGTAGTGAGGAGG
CTTTTTTGGAGGCCTAGGCTTTTGCAAAAAGCTTTCTAGAGGTACCACCGGAGCTTACCATGACCGAGTA
CAAGCCCACGGTGCGCCTCGCCACCCGCGACGACGTCCCCAGGGCCGTACGCACCCTCGCCGCCGCGTTC
GCCGACTACCCCGCCACGCGCCACACCGTCGATCCGGACCGCCACATCGAGCGGGTCACCGAGCTGCAAG
AACTCTTCCTCACGCGCGTCGGGCTCGACATCGGCAAGGTGTGGGTCGCGGACGACGGCGCCGCCGTGGC
GGTCTGGACCACGCCGGAGAGCGTCGAAGCGGGGGCGGTGTTCGCCGAGATCGGCCCGCGCATGGCCGAG
TTGAGCGGTTCCCGGCTGGCCGCGCAGCAACAGATGGAAGGCCTCCTGGCGCCGCACCGGCCCAAGGAGC
CCGCGTGGTTCCTGGCCACCGTCGGCGTCTCGCCCGACCACCAGGGCAAGGGTCTGGGCAGCGCCGTCGT
GCTCCCCGGAGTGGAGGCGGCCGAGCGCGCCGGGGTGCCCGCCTTCCTGGAGACCTCCGCGCCCCGCAAC
CTCCCCTTCTACGAGCGGCTCGGCTTCACCGTCACCGCCGACGTCGAGGTGCCCGAAGGACCGCGCACCT
GGTGCATGACCCGCAAGCCCGGTGCCAGTTAACGAATTCTAGATCTTGAGACAAATGGCAGTATTCATCC
ACAATTTTAAAAGAAAAGGGGGGATTGGGGGGTACAGTGCAGGGGAAAGAATAGTAGACATAATAGCAAC
AGACATACAAACTAAAGAATTACAAAAACAAATTACAAAAATTCAAAATTTTCGGGTTTATTACAGGGAC
AGCAGAGATCCACTTTGGCGCCGGCTCGAGGCCTGCAGGTGCAAAGATGGATAAAGTTTTAAACAGAGAG
GAATCTTTGCAGCTAATGGACCTTCTAGGTCTTGAAAGGAGTGGGAATTGGCTCCGGTGCCCGTCAGTGG
GCAGAGCGCACATCGCCCACAGTCCCCGAGAAGTTGGGGGGAGGGGTCGGCAATTGAACCGGTGCCTAGA
GAAGGTGGCGCGGGGTAAACTGGGAAAGTGATGTCGTGTACTGGCTCCGCCTTTTTCCCGAGGGTGGGGG
AGAACCGTATATAAGTGCAGTAGTCGCCGTGAACGTTCTTTTTCGCAACGGGTTTGCCGCCAGAACACAG
GTAAGTGCCGTGTGTGGTTCCCGCGGGCCTGGCCTCTTTACGGGTTATGGCCCTTGCGTGCCTTGAATTA
CTTCCACCTGGCTGCAGTACGTGATTCTTGATCCCGAGCTTCGGGTTGGAAGTGGGTGGGAGAGTTCGAG
GCCTTGCGCTTAAGGAGCCCCTTCGCCTCGTGCTTGAGTTGAGGCCTGGCCTGGGCGCTGGGGCCGCCGC
GTGCGAATCTGGTGGCACCTTCGCGCCTGTCTCGCTGCTTTCGATAAGTCTCTAGCCATTTAAAATTTTT
GATGACCTGCTGCGACGCTTTTTTTCTGGCAAGATAGTCTTGTAAATGCGGGCCAAGATCTGCACACTGG
TATTTCGGTTTTTGGGGCCGCGGGCGGCGACGGGGCCCGTGCGTCCCAGCGCACATGTTCGGCGAGGCGG
GGCCTGCGAGCGCGGCCACCGAGAATCGGACGGGGGTAGTCTCAAGCTGGCCGGCCTGCTCTGGTGCCTG
GCCTCGCGCCGCCGTGTATCGCCCCGCCCTGGGCGGCAAGGCTGGCCCGGTCGGCACCAGTTGCGTGAGC
GGAAAGATGGCCGCTTCCCGGCCCTGCTGCAGGGAGCTCAAAATGGAGGACGCGGCGCTCGGGAGAGCGG
GCGGGTGAGTCACCCACACAAAGGAAAAGGGCCTTTCCGTCCTCAGCCGTCGCTTCATGTGACTCCACGG
AGTACCGGGCGCCGTCCAGGCACCTCGATTAGTTCTCGAGCTTTTGGAGTACGTCGTCTTTAGGTTGGGG
GGAGGGGTTTTATGCGATGGAGTTTCCCCACACTGAGTGGGTGGAGACTGAAGTTAGGCCAGCTTGGCAC
TTGATGTAATTCTCCTTGGAATTTGCCCTTTTTGAGTTTGGATCTTGGTTCATTCTCAAGCCTCAGACAG
TGGTTCAAAGTTTTTTTCTTCCATTTCAGGTGTCGTGAGGCTAGCACCGCCACCATGGAATTTAGCATCA
AGCAGAGTCCCCTTTCTGTTCAGAGTGTTGTAAAGTGCATAAAGATGAAGCAGGCACCAGAAATCCTCGG
CAGTGCCAACGGGAAGACTCCGAGCTGCGAGGTGAACCGCGAGTGTTCTGTGTTCCTCAGCAAAGCCCAG
CTCTCCAGTAGCCTGCAGGAGGGGGTCATGCAGAAGTTTAACGGCCACGACGCCCTGCCCTTTATTCCAG
CCGACAAGCTGAAAGATCTTACTTCCCGGGTGTTTAATGGAGAACCCGGCGCACACGATGCCAAACTGCG
TTTTGAGTCCCAGGAAATGAAAGGGATTGGGACACCCCCTAACACTACCCCTATCAAAAATGGCTCTCCA
GAAATTAAGCTGAAAATCACCAAAACATACATGAATGGGAAGCCTCTCTTTGAATCTTCCATTTGTGGTG
ACAGTGCTGCTGATGTGTCTCAGTCAGAAGAAAATGGACAAAAACCAGAAAACAAGGCGAGAAGGAACAG
GAAGAGGAGCATAAAATATGACTCCTTGCTGGAGCAGGGCCTTGTCGAAGCAGCTCTTGTGTCTAAGATC
TCAAGTCCTTCAGATAAAAAGATTCCAGCTAAGAAAGAGTCTTGTCCAAACACTGGAAGAGACAAAGACC
ACCTGTTGAAATACAACGTTGGTGATTTGGTGTGGTCCAAAGTGTCGGGTTACCCTTGGTGGCCTTGCAT
GGTTTCTGCAGATCCACTCCTTCACAGCTATACCAAACTTAAAGGTCAGAAAAAGAGTGCACGCCAGTAT
CACGTACAGTTCTTTGGTGACGCCCCAGAAAGAGCTTGGATATTTGAGAAGAGCCTCGTAGCTTTTGAAG
GAGAAGGACAGTTTGAAAAATTATGCCAGGAAAGTGCCAAGCAGGCACCCACGAAAGCTGAGAAAATTAA
GCTATTGAAACCAATTTCAGGGAAATTGAGGGCCCAGTGGGAAATGGGCATTGTTCAAGCAGAAGAAGCT
GCAAGCATGTCAGTGGAGGAGCGGAAAGCCAAGTTCACCTTTCTCTATGTGGGGGACCAGCTTCATCTCA
ACCCTCAAGTAGCCAAGGAGGCTGGCATTGCTGCAGAGTCTTTGGGAGAAATGGCAGAATCCTCAGGAGT
CAGTGAAGAAGCTGCTGAAAACCCCAAGTCTGTGAGAGAAGAGTGCATTCCCATGAAGAGAAGGCGGAGG
GCCAAACTGTGTAGCTCTGCAGAGACCCTGGAGAGTCACCCCGACATAGGGAAGAGTACTCCTCAAAAGA
CGGCAGAGGCTGACCCCAGAAGAGGAGTAGGGTCTCCTCCTGGGAGGAAGAAGACCACAGTCTCCATGCC
ACGAAGCAGGAAGGGAGATGCAGCATCCCAGTTTTTGGTCTTCTGTCAAAAACACAGGGATGAGGTGGTA
GCTGAGCACCCAGATGCTTCAGGTGAGGAGATTGAAGAGCTGCTCAGGTCACAGTGGAGTCTGCTGAGTG
AGAAGCAGAGAGCACGCTACAACACCAAGTTTGCCCTGGTGGCCCCTGTCCAGGCTGAAGAAGACTCTGG
TAATGTAAATGGGAAAAAAAGAAACCACACAAAGAGGATACAGGACCCTACAGAAGATGCTGAAGCTGAG
GACACACCCAGGAAAAGACTCAGGACGGACAAGCACAGTCTTCGGAAGAGAGACACAATCACTGACAAAA
CGGCCAGAACAAGCTCTTACAAGGCCATGGAGGCAGCCTCCTCGCTCAAGAGCCAGGCAGCAACGAAAAA
TCTGTCTGATGCATGTAAACCACTGAAGAAGCGAAATCGGGCTTCCACGGCAGCATCTTCAGCTCTTGGG
TTTAGCAAAAGTTCATCTCCTTCTGCATCCTTAACTGAGAATGAGGTAAAATAGTAATGAACTAGTCCGT
AACTTGAAAGTATTTCGATTTCTTGGCTTTATATATCTTGTGGAAAGGACGACAGTACTCCATCTGCGAG
GATACCACGCGTTAAGTCGACAATCAACCTCTGGATTACAAAATTTGTGAAAGATTGACTGGTATTCTTA
ACTATGTTGCTCCTTTTACGCTATGTGGATACGCTGCTTTAATGCCTTTGTATCATGCTATTGCTTCCCG
TATGGCTTTCATTTTCTCCTCCTTGTATAAATCCTGGTTGCTGTCTCTTTATGAGGAGTTGTGGCCCGTT
GTCAGGCAACGTGGCGTGGTGTGCACTGTGTTTGCTGACGCAACCCCCACTGGTTGGGGCATTGCCACCA
CCTGTCAGCTCCTTTCCGGGACTTTCGCTTTCCCCCTCCCTATTGCCACGGCGGAACTCATCGCCGCCTG
CCTTGCCCGCTGCTGGACAGGGGCTCGGCTGTTGGGCACTGACAATTCCGTGGTGTTGTCGGGGAAATCA
TCGTCCTTTCCTTGGCTGCTCGCCTGTGTTGCCACCTGGATTCTGCGCGGGACGTCCTTCTGCTACGTCC
CTTCGGCCCTCAATCCAGCGGACCTTCCTTCCCGCGGCCTGCTGCCGGCTCTGCGGCCTCTTCCGCGTCT
TCGCCTTCGCCCTCAGACGAGTCGGATCTCCCTTTGGGCCGCCTCCCCGCGTCGACTTTAAGACCAATGA
CTTACAAGGCAGCTGTAGATCTTAGCCACTTTTTAAAAGAAAAGGGGGGACTGGAAGGGCTAATTCACTC
CCAACGAAGACAAGATCTGCTTTTTGCTTGTACTGGGTCTCTCTGGTTAGACCAGATCTGAGCCTGGGAG
CTCTCTGGCTAACTAGGGAACCCACTGCTTAAGCCTCAATAAAGCTTGCCTTGAGTGCTTCAAGTAGTGT
GTGCCCGTCTGTTGTGTGACTCTGGTAACTAGAGATCCCTCAGACCCTTTTAGTCAGTGTGGAAAATCTC
TAGCAGTACGTATAGTAGTTCATGTCATCTTATTATTCAGTATTTATAACTTGCAAAGAAATGAATATCA
GAGAGTGAGAGGAACTTGTTTATTGCAGCTTATAATGGTTACAAATAAAGCAATAGCATCACAAATTTCA
CAAATAAAGCATTTTTTTCACTGCATTCTAGTTGTGGTTTGTCCAAACTCATCAATGTATCTTATCATGT
CTGGCTCTAGCTATCCCGCCCCTAACTCCGCCCATCCCGCCCCTAACTCCGCCCAGTTCCGCCCATTCTC
CGCCCCATGGCTGACTAATTTTTTTTATTTATGCAGAGGCCGAGGCCGCCTCGGCCTCTGAGCTATTCCA
GAAGTAGTGAGGAGGCTTTTTTGGAGGCCTAGGGACGTACCCAATTCGCCCTATAGTGAGTCGTATTACG
CGCGCTCACTGGCCGTCGTTTTACAACGTCGTGACTGGGAAAACCCTGGCGTTACCCAACTTAATCGCCT
TGCAGCACATCCCCCTTTCGCCAGCTGGCGTAATAGCGAAGAGGCCCGCACCGATCGCCCTTCCCAACAG
TTGCGCAGCCTGAATGGCGAATGGG
[124 nt withheld, positions 7586-7709]
C
[91 nt withheld, positions 7711-7801]
A
[49 nt withheld, positions 7803-7851]
CCTTTGACGTTGGAGTCCACGTTCTTT
[37 nt withheld, positions 7879-7915]
ACCCTATCTCGGTCTATTCTTTTGATTTATAAGGGATTTTGCCGATTTCGGCCTATTGGTTAAAAAATGA
GCTGATTTAACAAAAATTTAACGCGAATTTTAACAAAATATTAACGCTTACAATTTAGGTGGCACTTTTC
GGGGAAATGTGCGCGGAACCCCTATTTGTTTATTTTTCTAAATACATTCAAATATGTATCCGCTCATGAG
ACAATAACCCTGATAAATGCTTCAATAATATTGAAAAAGGAAGAGTATGAGTATTCAACATTTCCGTGTC
GCCCTTATTCCCTTTTTTGCGGCATTTTGCCTTCCTGTTTTTGCTCACCCAGAAACGCTGGTGAAAGTAA
AAGATGCTGAAGATCAGTTGGGTGCACGAGTGGGTTACATCGAACTGGATCTCAACAGCGGTAAGATCCT
TGAGAGTTTTCGCCCCGAAGAACGTTTTCCAATGATGAGCACTTTTAAAGTTCTGCTATGTGGCGCGGTA
TTATCCCGTATTGACGCCGGGCAAGAGCAACTCGGTCGCCGCATACACTATTCTCAGAATGACTTGGTTG
AGTACTCACCAGTCACAGAAAAGCATCTTACGGATGGCATGACAGTAAGAGAATTATGCAGTGCTGCCAT
AACCATGAGTGATAACACTGCGGCCAACTTACTTCTGACAACGATCGGAGGACCGAAGGAGCTAACCGCT
TTTTTGCACAACATGGGGGATCATGTAACTCGCCTTGATCGTTGGGAACCGGAGCTGAATGAAGCCATAC
CAAACGACGAGCGTGACACCACGATGCCTGTAGCAATGGCAACAACGTTGCGCAAACTATTAACTGGCGA
ACTACTTACTCTAGCTTCCCGGCAACAATTAATAGACTGGATGGAGGCGGATAAAGTTGCAGGACCACTT
CTGCGCTCGGCCCTTCCGGCTGGCTGGTTTATTGCTGATAAATCTGGAGCCGGTGAGCGTGGGTCTCGCG
GTATCATTGCAGCACTGGGGCCAGATGGTAAGCCCTCCCGTATCGTAGTTATCTACACGACGGGGAGTCA
GGCAACTATGGATGAACGAAATAGACAGATCGCTGAGATAGGTGCCTCACTGATTAAGCATTGGTAACTG
TCAGACCAAGTTTACTCATATATACTTTAGATTGATTTAAAACTTCATTTTTAATTTAAAAGGATCTAGG
TGAAGATCCTTTTTGATAATCTCATGACCAAAATCCCTTAACGTGAGTTTTCGTTCCACTGAGCGTCAGA
CCCCGTAGAAAAGATCAAAGGATCTTCTTGAGATCCTTTTTTTCTGCGCGTAATCTGCTGCTTGCAAACA
AAAAAACCACCGCTACCAGCGGTGGTTTGTTTGCCGGATCAAGAGCTACCAACTCTTTTTCCGAAGGTAA
CTGGCTTCAGCAGAGCGCAGATACCAAATACTGTTCTTCTAGTGTAGCCGTAGTTAGGCCACCACTTCAA
GAACTCTGTAGCACCGCCTACATACCTCGCTCTGCTAATCCTGTTACCAGTGGCTGCTGCCAGTGGCGAT
AAGTCGTGTCTTACCGGGTTGGACTCAAGACGATAGTTACCGGATAAGGCGCAGCGGTCGGGCTGAACGG
GGGGTTCGTGCACACAGCCCAGCTTGGAGCGAACGACCTACACCGAACTGAGATACCTACAGCGTGAGCT
ATGAGAAAGCGCCACGCTTCCCGAAGGGAGAAAGGCGGACAGGTATCCGGTAAGCGGCAGGGTCGGAACA
GGAGAGCGCACGAGGGAGCTTCCAGGGGGAAACGCCTGGTATCTTTATAGTCCTGTCGGGTTTCGCCACC
TCTGACTTGAGCGTCGATTTTTGTGATGCTCGTCAGGGGGGCGGAGCCTATGGAAAAACGCCAGCAACGC
GGCCTTTTTACGGTTCCTGGCCTTTTGCTGGCCTTTTGCTCACATGTTCTTTCCTGCGTTATCCCCTGAT
TCTGTGGATAACCGTATTACCGCCTTTGAGTGAGCTGATACCGCTCGCCGCAGCCGAACGACCGAGCGCA
GCGAGTCAGTGAGCGAGGAAGCGGAAGAGCGCCCAATACGCAAACCGCCTCTCCCCGCGCGTTGGCCGAT
TCATTAATGCAGCTGGCACGACAGGTTTCCCGACTGGAAAGCGGGCAGTGAGCGCAACGCAATTAATGTG
AGTTAGCTCACTCATTAGGCACCCCAGGCTTTACACTTTATGCTTCCGGCTCGTATGTTGTGTGGAATTG
TGAGCGGATAACAATTTCACACAGGAAACAGCTATGACCATGATTACGCCAAGCGCGCAATTAACCCTCA
CTAAAGGGAACAAAAGCTGGAGCTGCAAGC
