>Addgene plasmid #142850 | TFORF1776 | depositor partial sequence | sequence record 280688 | Insert
ACCGCCACCATGGAATTTAGCATCAAGCAGAGTCCCCTTTCTGTTCAGAGTGTTGTAAAGTGCATAAAGA
TGAAGCAGGCACCAGAAATCCTCGGCAGTGCCAACGGGAAGACTCCGAGCTGCGAGGTGAACCGCGAGTG
TTCTGTGTTCCTCAGCAAAGCCCAGCTCTCCAGTAGCCTGCAGGAGGGGGTCATGCAGAAGTTTAACGGC
CACGACGCCCTGCCCTTTATTCCAGCCGACAAGCTGAAAGATCTTACTTCCCGGGTGTTTAATGGAGAAC
CCGGCGCACACGATGCCAAACTGCGTTTTGAGTCCCAGGAAATGAAAGGGATTGGGACACCCCCTAACAC
TACCCCTATCAAAAATGGCTCTCCAGAAATTAAGCTGAAAATCACCAAAACATACATGAATGGGAAGCCT
CTCTTTGAATCTTCCATTTGTGGTGACAGTGCTGCTGATGTGTCTCAGTCAGAAGAAAATGGACAAAAAC
CAGAAAACAAGGCGAGAAGGAACAGGAAGAGGAGCATAAAATATGACTCCTTGCTGGAGCAGGGCCTTGT
CGAAGCAGCTCTTGTGTCTAAGATCTCAAGTCCTTCAGATAAAAAGATTCCAGCTAAGAAAGAGTCTTGT
CCAAACACTGGAAGAGACAAAGACCACCTGTTGAAATACAACGTTGGTGATTTGGTGTGGTCCAAAGTGT
CGGGTTACCCTTGGTGGCCTTGCATGGTTTCTGCAGATCCACTCCTTCACAGCTATACCAAACTTAAAGG
TCAGAAAAAGAGTGCACGCCAGTATCACGTACAGTTCTTTGGTGACGCCCCAGAAAGAGCTTGGATATTT
GAGAAGAGCCTCGTAGCTTTTGAAGGAGAAGGACAGTTTGAAAAATTATGCCAGGAAAGTGCCAAGCAGG
CACCCACGAAAGCTGAGAAAATTAAGCTATTGAAACCAATTTCAGGGAAATTGAGGGCCCAGTGGGAAAT
GGGCATTGTTCAAGCAGAAGAAGCTGCAAGCATGTCAGTGGAGGAGCGGAAAGCCAAGTTCACCTTTCTC
TATGTGGGGGACCAGCTTCATCTCAACCCTCAAGTAGCCAAGGAGGCTGGCATTGCTGCAGAGTCTTTGG
GAGAAATGGCAGAATCCTCAGGAGTCAGTGAAGAAGCTGCTGAAAACCCCAAGTCTGTGAGAGAAGAGTG
CATTCCCATGAAGAGAAGGCGGAGGGCCAAACTGTGTAGCTCTGCAGAGACCCTGGAGAGTCACCCCGAC
ATAGGGAAGAGTACTCCTCAAAAGACGGCAGAGGCTGACCCCAGAAGAGGAGTAGGGTCTCCTCCTGGGA
GGAAGAAGACCACAGTCTCCATGCCACGAAGCAGGAAGGGAGATGCAGCATCCCAGTTTTTGGTCTTCTG
TCAAAAACACAGGGATGAGGTGGTAGCTGAGCACCCAGATGCTTCAGGTGAGGAGATTGAAGAGCTGCTC
AGGTCACAGTGGAGTCTGCTGAGTGAGAAGCAGAGAGCACGCTACAACACCAAGTTTGCCCTGGTGGCCC
CTGTCCAGGCTGAAGAAGACTCTGGTAATGTAAATGGGAAAAAAAGAAACCACACAAAGAGGATACAGGA
CCCTACAGAAGATGCTGAAGCTGAGGACACACCCAGGAAAAGACTCAGGACGGACAAGCACAGTCTTCGG
AAGAGAGACACAATCACTGACAAAACGGCCAGAACAAGCTCTTACAAGGCCATGGAGGCAGCCTCCTCGC
TCAAGAGCCAGGCAGCAACGAAAAATCTGTCTGATGCATGTAAACCACTGAAGAAGCGAAATCGGGCTTC
CACGGCAGCATCTTCAGCTCTTGGGTTTAGCAAAAGTTCATCTCCTTCTGCATCCTTAACTGAGAATGAG
GTAAAATAGTAATGAACTAGTCCGTAACTTGAAAGTATTTCGATTTCTTGGCTTTATATATCTTGTGGAA
AGGACGACAGTACTCCATCTGCGAGGATACC
