>Addgene plasmid #142850 | TFORF1776 | depositor partial sequence | sequence record 280689 | Barcode
CAGTACTCCATCTGCGAGGATACC
